Addgene plasmid #238821: LgBiT-JAK2 Vector
Purpose: Express LgBiT-JAK2 Fusion Protein in Mammalian Cells under a CMV promoter
Depositing lab: Promega Corporation.
Backbone
  Vector backbone: pFN217K LgBiT CMV-Hyg Flexi Vector
  Vector type: Mammalian Expression
  Selectable markers: Hygromycin
Growth in bacteria
  Bacterial resistance: Kanamycin, 50 μg/mL
  Growth temperature: 37°C
  Growth strain: DH5alpha
  Copy number: High Copy
Gene/Insert
  Gene/Insert name: JAK2
  Species: H. sapiens (human)
  Mutation: None
  Entrez Gene: JAK2 (a.k.a. JTK10)
  Promoter: CMV
  Tag / fusion protein: LgBiT (N terminal on backbone)
  Cloning method: Other
Terms and licenses: Academic/Nonprofit Terms; Industry Terms
How to cite: LgBiT-JAK2 Vector was a gift from Promega Corporation (Addgene plasmid # 238821 ; http://n2t.net/addgene:238821 ; RRID:Addgene_238821)
