[The description below was written by a language model from this plasmid's Addgene catalogue record and pLannotate feature annotations shown in this document.]
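Description:
LgBiT-JAK2 Vector is a mammalian expression plasmid built on the pFN217K LgBiT CMV-Hyg Flexi Vector backbone and designed to produce human JAK2 fused at its N terminus to LgBiT, the large subunit of the split NanoLuc (NanoBiT) luciferase. In the roughly 8.5 kb sequenced record, the full-length, unmutated JAK2 coding region lies directly downstream of a partial NanoLuc annotation that corresponds to LgBiT, and the fusion is terminated by an SV40 polyadenylation signal. The catalogue lists CMV as the promoter. The automated annotation places CMV enhancer and promoter elements next to the fusion cassette, although it assigns their strand inconsistently with the fusion reading frame and also detects a minimal CMV fragment, so the exact promoter layout is best taken from the catalogue entry rather than the feature calls. An SP6 promoter sits just upstream of the fusion and a T7 terminator fragment just downstream, features that could support in vitro transcription.

For propagation in E. coli, the plasmid carries a kanamycin resistance gene (neo/nptII) preceded by the bacterial EM7 promoter. The annotation labels the replication origin as p15A with nearby RSF and bom fragments, whereas the catalogue describes the plasmid as high copy, so the origin call should be treated cautiously. A separate cassette of SV40 enhancer/early promoter, hygromycin phosphotransferase (hph) and a synthetic poly(A) signal allows hygromycin selection of stably transfected mammalian cells.

LgBiT has little activity alone and regains luminescence when complemented by a small peptide partner such as SmBiT or HiBiT. The construct is therefore suited to luminescent complementation assays that follow interactions of JAK2, a non-receptor tyrosine kinase in cytokine receptor signalling, with partner proteins in living cells, though the record states only expression of the fusion as its purpose.
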