Features (pLannotate 1.2.2; 19 found; start..end, strand, type, name):
     17..98      -  polyA_signal   SV40 poly(A) signal: SV40 polyadenylation signal
    121..204     -  CDS            large T antigen (fragment): large T antigen from SV40 (simian virus 40)
    261..279     -  terminator     T7 terminator (fragment): transcription terminator for bacteriophage T7 RNA polymerase
    287..336     -  CDS            SET1 (fragment): solubility-enhancement tag derived from T7 phage gene 10B
    343..398     -  misc_feature   MCS: pUC18/19 multiple cloning site
    407..3802    -  CDS            JAK2: JAK2_HUMAN - Experimental evidence at protein level: Swiss-Prot protein existence level 1. Non-receptor tyrosine kinase involved in various processes such as cell growth, development, differentiation or histone modifications. Mediates essential signaling events in both innate and adaptive immunity. In the cytoplasm, plays a pivotal role in signal transduction via its association with type I receptors such as growth hormone (GHR), prolactin (PRLR), leptin (LEPR), erythropoietin (EPOR), thrombopoietin (THPO); or type II receptors including IFN-alpha, IFN- beta, IFN-gamma and multiple interleukin
   3860..4333    -  CDS            Nluc (fragment): NanoLuc® luciferase human codon-optimized
   4372..4390    -  promoter       SP6 promoter: promoter for bacteriophage SP6 RNA polymerase
   4416..4438    -  promoter       minimal CMV promoter (fragment): human cytomegalovirus (CMV) immediate early promoter
   4448..4813    +  enhancer       CMV enhancer: human cytomegalovirus immediate early enhancer
   4815..5002    +  promoter       CMV promoter (fragment): human cytomegalovirus (CMV) immediate early promoter
   5021..5068    +  promoter       EM7 promoter: synthetic bacterial promoter&nbsp
   5100..5891    +  CDS            neo: KKA2_KLEPN - Also known as kan, nptII. Experimental evidence at protein level: Swiss-Prot protein existence level 1. Resistance to kanamycin, neomycin, paromomycin, ribostamycin, butirosin and gentamicin B. From Klebsiella pneumoniae.
   6111..6656    +  rep_origin     p15A ori: Plasmids containing the medium-copy-number p15A origin of replication can be propagated in E. coli cells that contain a second plasmid with the ColE1 origin.
   6744..6799    +  rep_origin     RSF ori (fragment): Plasmids containing the RSF 1030 origin of replication can be propagated in E. coli cells that contain additional plasmids with compatible origins.
   6898..6924    -  misc_feature   bom (fragment): basis of mobility region from pBR322
   6940..6988    -  polyA_signal   poly(A) signal: synthetic polyadenylation signal
   7027..8049    -  CDS            hph: KHYB_ECOLX - Experimental evidence at protein level: Swiss-Prot protein existence level 1. The aminoglycoside phosphotransferases achieve inactivation of their antibiotic substrates by phosphorylation. Only phosphorylates hygromycin and closely related compounds such as demethyl analogs and destomycin. From Escherichia coli.
   8080..8437    -  promoter       SV40 promoter: SV40 enhancer and early promoter
>Addgene plasmid #238821 | LgBiT-JAK2 Vector | addgene full sequence | sequence record 480846 | Addgene NGS Result
AAGACGCGTGACGTCGGCAGTGAAAAAAATGCTTTATTTGTGAAATTTGTGATGCTATTGCTTTATTTGT
AACCATTATAAGCTGCAATAAACAAGTTAACAACAACAATTGCATTCATTTTATGTTTCAGGTTCAGGGG
GAGGTGTGGGAGGTTTTTTAAAGCAAGTAAAACCTCTACAAATGTGGTATGGCTGATTATGATCCGCGGC
CGCAATACGTCGACGTTATCAGCTGACTTCGTACGAGAGCCTAGGTGTTTCCCCAAGGGGTTATGCTAGT
TATTGCTCAGCGGTGGCAGCAGCCAACTCAGCTTCCTTTCGGGCTTTGTTAGCAGCCGGATCAGCTTGCA
TGCCTGCAGGTCGACTCTAGAGGATCCCCGGGTACCGAGCCCGAATTCGTTTAAACTCCAGCCATGTTAT
CCCTTATTTGATCCACTCGAAGAGCTAGATCCCTAAAGGAGGGGCGTTGATTTACATTATTGTTCCAGCA
TTCTGTCATGATCATATAGATCTCATCTGGGCATCCATCTGGTCTTGGTAATCTTCCATTATTCTTCAAA
AGTTCTATCAAATGGAACACGATCATCTGTCCTTGTTTGTCATTGCCAATCATACGCATAAATTCCGCTG
GTGGACTTTTACTCTTCTCAATGTATGTGAAAAGTTCATACAGAACCACTCCAAAGCTCCAAACATCTGA
GGCCACAGAAAACTTGCTCTCTGTCAGTGATTCTGGAGCATACCAGAATATGGGACTTTCACCAGGTTCT
TTTACTTTATAGTATTCTTTGTCTTGTGGCAAGACTTTGGTTAACCCAAAATCTCCAATTTTAACTCTGT
TCTCGTTCTCCACCAATATATTTCTCGTTGCCAGATCCCTGTGGATATACCTTTTTGTACCAAGATACTC
CATACCCTTGCATATCTGAGATGTGTACTGCAGAAGTTTTATGTGATCTATCCGTTCTTTATGTTTTTGA
AGATAGTCTCGTAAACTTCCATATGGTAAATATTCCATAATTAATTTTAGATTACGCCGACCAGCACTGT
AGCACACTCCCTTGTACTTTACAATGTTGTCATGCTGTAGGGATTTCAGGATTTCAATTTCCCTTTCAAA
GTCTCTTAGGTGCTCTTCAGTACTATGCTGAAGCTTTTTTACAGCGACCACCTCCCCAGTGTTGTCCTGT
AGAGGGTCATACCGGCACATCTCCACACTCCCAAAATTACCCTTGCCAAGTTGCTGTAGAAATTTCAAAT
GTCTCTCTTCAAACTGTGTAGGATCCCGGTCTTCAAAGGCACCAGAAAACCCTAGGGCACCTATCCTCAT
ATTTGGTAACATGTCATTTTCTGTTAATAGTTCATAATCTGGAGTAAACAAACTGTTAAGATCTCGTATG
ATGGCTCTGAAAGAAGGCCTGAAATCTGGTTCATAATCCATACAATTATTTATAAGGTTTGCTAATTCTG
CCCACTTTGGTGCAGGAAGCTGATGCCTATCTTCATAAAATTGTAGCTTTCTTTGAGAATCCAGAGCACT
TAGAGGTTTATCTCCTCCACTGCAGATTTCCCACAAAGTGGTACCAAAACTCCATTTGTCTGTTGCCAAA
TTTAAATTTTTAGGATTTTCAATGCATTCAGGTGGTACCCATGGTATTCTCTCCTGAAGAATGTCCTTTG
GCAAAACTGTAATACTAATGCCAGGATCACTAAGTTTGATGAAAGGAGGATTTCCTGTCTTCCTGTCTTC
TTCTCTGATAAGCAGAATATTTTTGGCACATACATTCCCATGAATAAGGGTGTTTTCTTCTAGAAAATGC
ATGGCCCATGCCAACTGTTTAGCAACTTCAAGTTTCCATAATATATTTATACAATTTTTATTCTTTTTCA
GATATGTATCTAGTGATCCAAATTTTACAAACTCCTGAACCAGAATATTCTCGTCTCCACAGACACATAC
TCCATAATTTAAAACCAAATGCTTGTGAGAAAGCTTGCTCATCATACTTGCTGCTTCAAAGAAAGACTCT
GAATAGTTTCTGTGTGCTTTATCCAGAACTTTTAAAAGAACTTCTGTTTCATGCAGTTGACCGTAGTCTC
CTACTTCTCTTCGTACGCCTTTAAAAATCTTTGTAAAAGTGCCTTGGCCAAGGCTTTCATTAAATATCAA
ATCTTCATTTCTGATTTTGTGAAACACCATTTGGTTCATATGAGTAGGCCTCTGTAATGTTGGTGAGGTT
GGTACATCAGAAACACCATTCGTTCTGAAGACTAGAAGGTTTGATTTATCTTTTGGCTTTGGGGGACAGC
ATTTAGTAAACTGGAAAATTATATTGTCTGAGCGAACAGTTTCCATCTGGTAACAATTCAAAAGATCTTT
AAGACTGCTGAAGTTCTTCTTTGTCCCACTGAGGTTGTACTCTTCATTCTCATTTTTTGTAATCAAACAG
TGTTTATATTCAATGACATTTTCTCGCTCGACAGCAAAAGTCAAAAAATATTTATTAAAGTCCTTAGGGC
TGCATCGAAGTACATACAGTCCAGTCTGATTACCTGCTTTCTTCAGTTTACTAATGGCAAAATCCATCGA
AATTGGGCCATGACAGTTGCTTTGTATATTTTCAAGCACGGCTGGAGGTGCTACTTCTTTACAGAGGTAA
TGATGTGCATCTGCAGTTAATCTATAATATCCATCAATTAATGACACGAAAGACAAAGCTTCCCTTAATG
AGCTAAGTTCAATTTCCAGATTTTTACCATCTTGCTTATGGATAGTTACAACTCGGCTTTCATTTGAACC
CTCTTGGTTTGCTTGCTTAATACTGACATCAATAATATTAGGAAAATCGCAATATAACTGTAAATCCTGT
TCTGTCAGTGTCTCACTTTCTTTATGTTTCCCTCTTGACCACTGAATTCCACCGTTTCCAGTTATTATAA
TGGTTGCAAAAATCTCCTCACCTGAAGGACCACTTCCAGGTTCTTTTACTTCAAATTTCTCTGTGTAGAA
GGCAGACTGCAGAGTTTCCAGATTTATAAGATACTTAAGTTTCAAGTTTCTGGCAGTGGCTTTGCATTGG
CTGAATTGCTGAATAAATCTGCGAAATCTGTACCTTATTCGCTTCCTTGTCAAAATATGATAGTCTTGGA
TCTTTGCTCGAATACATTTTGGTAAGAATGTCTTGTAGCTGATAGAGTTATAGATGGCCAGTGGGGTTTG
ATCGTTTTCTTTGGCTATTCTCATCATATCTAACACTGCCATCCCAAGACATTCTTCCTGTGTTTCATGA
GTCACAGGTACTTTTATCCATCCATGCACAAAATCATGCCGCCACTGAGCAAAGAGGTAAGACATGACAA
AGTCATCAAGAAGAGGAGCTTCAGCACCTCGAGATATTCCATGCCGATAGGCTCTGTTGCTGCCACTGCA
ATACCAACGAGGAAAGTAAAATCTTATTCTGTAGAGTACATTATGCCTGGTTGACTCATCTATATGGAAG
ACATGGTTGGGTGGATACCAGATCCTTTCTGTTTCACTCATTAAAGCAAACATATTATGATACACAGGTG
TGATACCACAAGCTTTAGAAGCAGCAATACAGATTTCTTCTGCAACATACTCCCCAGATGGAAAGGTCAG
ATAATCTGCCTCAGATTTCCCAAGGGAATGGTAAAGATACACCTGAAGAACTGGATCTATTTGCTTCATA
GAATTGGCATTTCCAGAAATATCACCATTCTGATATATAGAAGAGGTGGATGTTCCCTCCATTTCTGTCA
TCGTAAGGCAGGCCATTCCCATGGCGATCGCACCGCTCGAGCCTCCACCTCCGCTCCCGCCACCACCGGA
GCTCCCACTGTTGATGGTTACTCGGAACAGCATGGAGCCGTCGGGGGTGATCAGGCGCTCGTCGATAATT
TTGTTGCCGTTCCACAGGGTCCCTGTTACAGTGATCTTTTTGCCGTCGAACACGGCGATGCCTTCATACG
GCCGTCCGAAATAGTTCAGCATGTTCGGCGTAACCCCGTCGATTACCAGTGTGCCATAGGGCAGGATCAC
CTTAAAGTGATGATCATCCACAGGGTACACCACCTTAAACACCTCTTCGATCTGGGCCATTTGGTCGGCG
CTCAGACCTTCATACGGGATGATGACATGGATGTCGATCTTCAGGGCATTTTCACCGCTCCGGACAATCC
TTTGGATCGGAGTTACGGACACGGCGAGATTCTGCAGCAAACTGGACACACCTCCCTGTTCAAGGACTTG
GTCCAGGTTGTAGGCGGCTGTCTGTTCCCAGTCCCCAACGAAATCTTCGAGTGTGAAGACCATGGTGAGC
GCTAGCTGCAAAAAGAACAAGTAGCTTGTATTCTATAGTGTCACCTAAATGGGCGATCTGACGGTTCACT
AAACCAGCTCTGCTTATATAGGCCTCCCTGGCGCGCCACTAGTTATTAATAGTAATCAATTACGGGGTCA
TTAGTTCATAGCCCATATATGGAGTTCCGCGTTACATAACTTACGGTAAATGGCCCGCCTGGCTGACCGC
CCAACGACCCCCGCCCATTGACGTCAATAATGACGTATGTTCCCATAGTAACGCCAATAGGGACTTTCCA
TTGACGTCAATGGGTGGAGTATTTACGGTAAACTGCCCACTTGGCAGTACATCAAGTGTATCATATGCCA
AGTCCGCCCCCTATTGACGTCAATGACGGTAAATGGCCCGCCTGGCATTATGCCCAGTACATGACCTTAC
GGGACTTTCCTACTTGGCAGTACATCTACGTATTAGTCATCGCTATTACCATGGTGATGCGGTTTTGGCA
GTACACCAATGGGCGTGGATAGCGGTTTGACTCACGGGGATTTCCAAGTCTCCACCCCATTGACGTCAAT
GGGAGTTTGTTTTGGCACCAAAATCAACGGGACTTTCCAAAATGTCGTAATAACCCCGCCCCGTTGACGC
AAATGGGCGGTAGGCGTGTACGGTGGGAGGTCAAATCGAATTCTAATACTGTTGACAATTAATCATCGGC
ATAGTATATCGGCATAGTATAATACGACAAGGTGAGGAACTAAACCCAGGAGGCAGATCATGATTGAACA
AGATGGATTGCACGCAGGTTCTCCGGCCGCTTGGGTGGAGAGGCTATTCGGCTATGACTGGGCACAACAG
ACAATCGGCTGCTCTGATGCCGCCGTGTTCCGGCTGTCAGCGCAGGGGCGCCCGGTTCTTTTTGTCAAGA
CCGACCTGTCCGGTGCCCTGAATGAACTGCAGGACGAGGCAGCGCGGCTATCGTGGCTGGCCACGACGGG
CGTTCCTTGCGCAGCTGTGCTCGACGTTGTCACTGAAGCGGGAAGGGACTGGCTGCTATTGGGCGAAGTG
CCGGGGCAGGATCTCCTGTCATCTCACCTTGCTCCTGCCGAGAAAGTATCCATCATGGCTGATGCAATGC
GGCGGCTGCATACGCTTGATCCGGCTACCTGCCCATTCGACCACCAAGCGAAACATCGCATCGAGCGAGC
ACGTACTCGGATGGAAGCCGGTCTTGTCGATCAGGATGATCTGGACGAAGAGCATCAGGGGCTCGCGCCA
GCCGAACTGTTCGCCAGGCTCAAGGCGCGCATGCCCGACGGCGAGGATCTCGTCGTGACCCATGGCGATG
CCTGCTTGCCGAATATCATGGTGGAAAATGGCCGCTTTTCTGGATTCATCGACTGTGGCCGGCTGGGTGT
GGCGGACCGCTATCAGGACATAGCGTTGGCTACCCGTGATATTGCTGAAGAGCTTGGCGGCGAATGGGCT
GACCGCTTCCTCGTGCTTTACGGTATCGCCGCTCCCGATTCGCAGCGCATCGCCTTCTATCGCCTTCTTG
ACGAGTTCTTCTGATTCGAAATGACCGACCAAGCGACGCCCAACCGGTATCAGCTCACTCAAAGGCGGTA
ATACGGTTATCCACAGAATCAGGGGATAACGCAGGAAAGAACATGTCAAACATGAGAATTACAACTTATA
TCGTATGGGGCTGACTTCAGGTGCTACATTTGAAGAGATAAATTGCACTGAAATCTAGAAATATTTTATC
TGATTAATAAGATGATCTTCTTGAGATCGTTTTGGTCTGCGCGTAATCTCTTGCTCTGAAAACGAAAAAA
CCGCCTTGCAGGGCGGTTTTTCGAAGGTTCTCTGAGCTACCAACTCTTTGAACCGAGGTAACTGGCTTGG
AGGAGCGCAGTCACCAAAACTTGTCCTTTCAGTTTAGCCTTAACCGGCGCATGACTTCAAGACTAACTCC
TCTAAATCAATTACCAGTGGCTGCTGCCAGTGGTGCTTTTGCATGTCTTTCCGGGTTGGACTCAAGACGA
TAGTTACCGGATAAGGCGCAGCGGTCGGACTGAACGGGGGGTTCGTGCATACAGTCCAGCTTGGAGCGAA
CTGCCTACCCGGAACTGAGTGTCAGGCGTGGAATGAGACAAACGCGGCCATAACAGCGGAATGACACCGG
TAAACCGAAAGGCAGGAACAGGAGAGCGCACGAGGGAGCCGCCAGGGGGAAACGCCTGGTATCTTTATAG
TCCTGTCGGGTTTCGCCACCACTGATTTGAGCGTCAGATTTCGTGATGCTTGTCAGGGGGGCGGAGCCTA
TGGAAAAACGGCTTTGCCGCGGCCCTCTCACTTCCCTGTTAAGTATCTTCCTGGCATCTTCCAGGAAATC
TCCGCCCCGTTCGTAAGCCATTTCCGCTCGCCGCAGTCGAACGACCGAGCGTAGCGAGTCAGTGAGCGAG
GAAGCGGAATATATCCTGTATCACATATTCTGCTGACGCACCGGTGCAGCCTTTTTTCTCCTGCCACATG
AAGCACTTCACTGACACCCTCATCAGTGCCAACATAGTAAGCCAGTATACACTCCGCTAGCGCTGATGTC
CGGAATCGTCACACAAAAAACCAACACACAGATGTAATGAAAATAAAGATATTTTATTGCGGCCATCGTG
ATGGCTAGAGTCTAAACTCGACCTACCTCCTTAGCGCGCGGTCGTGTACTGGGCCGGCGGTTGCCGCTGT
CGGCCAGCACCTCGACGCAGCCGTCGGTCCATACGGCTGCGCTCCGGCGAGCGATTTGTGTGCGACCGAC
GGTGCCGGCCCCGCTGCGGACGATGGCATCGCAGCGGCCTTGAGCCCAGGCAGCATCGTCGAAGTTGCCG
TCCACGAGGCTCTGGTAGAGCTGATCCAGGCCGATGCGCAGCATGTAGGCTCGCAGACGAGGGCTGCCGG
CCAGCTCGGGATGCCGGCGCTCGAAGTAGCGAGTCTGCTGCTCCATGCAAGCCAGCCAGGGCCGCCAGAA
GAAGATGTTGGCCACCTCGTACTGACTGTCCCCGAACATAGCTTCGGACCAGTCGATTACGGCGGTGATG
CGGCCGTTGTCGGTCAGGACGTTGTTGCTGCCGAAGTCGGCATGGACGAGGTGGCGCACCTCGGGACAGT
CTTCGGCCCACAGCATCAGTTCGTCCAGGGCTTGAGCTACGCTGGCGGACACGGTGTCGTCCATCACGGT
CTGCCAGTGGTAGACATGGGGATCAGCAATGGCGCAAATGAAATCCCGCCAGGTTGTGTACTGGCCGATG
CCTTGGGGCCCGAATGGGCCGAAGCCGCTGGTTTGACTGAGGTCGGCGGCGGCAATAGCATCCATAGCTT
CGGCGACAGGCTGTAACACAGCAGGCAGCTCTGTTTCGGGGAGGTCTTGGAGAGTAACGCCTTGGGCGCG
TCTACTGATGCAGTATGTCAGGCTCTCGCTGAACTCGCCGATGTCCAACACTTCGGGGATGGGTAGTGCA
GCGCTGGCGAAGTGGCGGTACACGTAGCGGTCTTTGTAGAAGCCATCAGCGCAGCTATTCACCCGCAGTA
CATAGCCGCGTCCGCCGACATCGAAGCTGAAGGCTCGGCTCTCTTCGCCCTCCGACAACTGCATCAGGTC
GCTCACACTGTCGAACTTCTCGATGAGAAATTTTTCAACGCTGGTAGCGGTGAGTTCGGGCTTCTTCATG
GTGGCGCTAGTGTCAGAAGAATCGAGCTTTTTGCAAAAGCCTAGGCCTCCAAAAAAGCCTCCTCACTACT
TCTGGAATAGCTCAGAGGCCGAGGCGGCCTCGGCCTCTGCATAAATAAAAAAAATTAGTCAGCCATGGGG
CGGAGAATGGGCGGAACTGGGCGGAGTTAGGGGCGGGATGGGCGGAGTTAGGGGCGGGACTATGGTTGCT
GACTAATTGAGATGCATGCTTTGCATACTTCTGCCTGCTGGGGAGCCTGGGGACTTTCCACACCTGGTTG
CTGACTAATTGAGATGCATGCTTTGCATACTTCTGCCTGCTGGGGAGCCTGGGGACTTTCCACACCCTAA
CTGACACACATTCCACAGCTGGTTCTTTCCGCCTCAGAAGGTACCTAACCAAGTTCCTCTTTCAGAGGTT
ATTTCAGGCCATGGTGCTGCGC
